>Addgene plasmid #192604 | pDN-LexAOx4-mNeonGreen | addgene full sequence | sequence record 376795 | Addgene NGS Result
CTCGAGTCCGAGCGGAGACTCTAGAGGGTATATAATGGATCCCCGGGTACCGAGCTCGAATTCCAGCTTG
GCATTCCGGTACTGTTGGTAAAATGGTGAGCAAGGGCGAGGAGGATAACATGGCCTCTCTCCCAGCGACA
CATGAGTTACACATCTTTGGCTCCATCAACGGTGTGGACTTTGACATGGTGGGTCAGGGCACCGGCAATC
CAAATGATGGTTATGAGGAGTTAAACCTGAAGTCCACCAAGGGTGACCTCCAGTTCTCCCCCTGGATTCT
GGTCCCTCATATCGGGTATGGCTTCCATCAGTACCTGCCCTACCCTGACGGGATGTCGCCTTTCCAGGCC
GCCATGGTAGATGGCTCCGGCTACCAAGTCCATCGCACAATGCAGTTTGAAGATGGTGCCTCCCTTACTG
TTAACTACCGCTACACCTACGAGGGAAGCCACATCAAAGGAGAGGCCCAGGTGAAGGGGACTGGTTTCCC
TGCTGACGGTCCTGTGATGACCAACTCGCTGACCGCTGCGGACTGGTGCAGGTCGAAGAAGACTTACCCC
AACGACAAAACCATCATCAGTACCTTTAAGTGGAGTTACACCACTGGAAATGGCAAGCGCTACCGGAGCA
CTGCGCGGACCACCTACACCTTTGCCAAGCCAATGGCGGCTAACTATCTGAAGAACCAGCCGATGTACGT
GTTCCGTAAGACGGAGCTCAAGCACTCCAAGACCGAGCTCAACTTCAAGGAGTGGCAAAAGGCCTTTACC
GATGTGATGGGCATGGACGAGCTGTACAAGTAAAATGTAACTGTATTCAGCGATGACGAAATTCTTAGCT
ATTGTAATACTCTAGAGGATCTTTGTGAAGGAACCTTACTTCTGTGGTGTGACATAATTGGACAAACTAC
CTACAGAGATTTAAAGCTCTAAGGTAAATATAAAATTTTTAAGTGTATAATGTGTTAAACTACTGATTCT
AATTGTTTGTGTATTTTAGATTCCAACCTATGGAACTGATGAATGGGAGCAGTGGTGGAATGCCTTTAAT
GAGGAAAACCTGTTTTGCTCAGAAGAAATGCCATCTAGTGATGATGAGGCTACTGCTGACTCTCAACATT
CTACTCCTCCAAAAAAGAAGAGAAAGGTAGAAGACCCCAAGGACTTTCCTTCAGAATTGCTAAGTTTTTT
GAGTCATGCTGTGTTTAGTAATAGAACTCTTGCTTGCTTTGCTATTTACACCACAAAGGAAAAAGCTGCA
CTGCTATACAAGAAAATTATGGAAAAATATTCTGTAACCTTTATAAGTAGGCATAACAGTTATAATCATA
ACATACTGTTTTTTCTTACTCCACACAGGCATAGAGTGTCTGCTATTAATAACTATGCTCAAAAATTGTG
TACCTTTAGCTTTTTAATTTGTAAAGGGGTTAATAAGGAATATTTGATGTATAGTGCCTTGACTAGAGAT
CATAATCAGCCATACCACATTTGTAGAGGTTTTACTTGCTTTAAAAAACCTCCCACACCTCCCCCTGAAC
CTGAAACATAAAATGAATGCAATTGTTGTTGTTAACTTGTTTATTGCAGCTTATAATGGTTACAAATAAA
GCAATAGCATCACAAATTTCACAAATAAAGCATTTTTTTCACTGCATTCTAGTTGTGGTTTGTCCAAACT
CATCAATGTATCTTATCATGTCTGGATCCCCAGGAAGCTCCTCTGTGTCCTCATAAACCCTAACCTCCTC
TACTTGAGAGGACATTCCAATCATAGGCTGCCCATCCACCCTCTGTGTCCTCCTGTTAATTAGGTCACTT
AACAAAAAGGAAATTGGGTAGGGGTTTTTCACAGACCGCTTTCTAAGGGTAATTTTAAAATATCTGGGAA
GTCCCTTCCACTGCTGTGTTCCAGAAGTGTTGGTAAACAGCCCACAAATGTCAACAGCAGAAACATACAA
GCTGTCAGCTTTGCACAAGGGCCTCGTGATACGCCTATTTTTATAGGTTAATGTCATGATAATAATGGTT
TCTTAGACGTCAGGTGGCACTTTTCGGGGAAATGTGCGCGGAACCCCTATTTGTTTATTTTTCTAAATAC
ATTCAAATATGTATCCGCTCATGAGACAATAACCCTGATAAATGCTTCAATAATATTGAAAAAGGAAGAG
TATGAGTATTCAACATTTCCGTGTCGCCCTTATTCCCTTTTTTGCGGCATTTTGCCTTCCTGTTTTTGCT
CACCCAGAAACGCTGGTGAAAGTAAAAGATGCTGAAGATCAGTTGGGTGCACGAGTGGGTTACATCGAAC
TGGATCTCAACAGCGGTAAGATCCTTGAGAGTTTTCGCCCCGAAGAACGTTTTCCAATGATGAGCACTTT
TAAAGTTCTGCTATGTGGCGCGGTATTATCCCGTATTGACGCCGGGCAAGAGCAACTCGGTCGCCGCATA
CACTATTCTCAGAATGACTTGGTTGAGTACTCACCAGTCACAGAAAAGCATCTTACGGATGGCATGACAG
TAAGAGAATTATGCAGTGCTGCCATAACCATGAGTGATAACACTGCGGCCAACTTACTTCTGACAACGAT
CGGAGGACCGAAGGAGCTAACCGCTTTTTTGCACAACATGGGGGATCATGTAACTCGCCTTGATCGTTGG
GAACCGGAGCTGAATGAAGCCATACCAAACGACGAGCGTGACACCACGATGCCTGTAGCAATGGCAACAA
CGTTGCGCAAACTATTAACTGGCGAACTACTTACTCTAGCTTCCCGGCAACAATTAATAGACTGGATGGA
GGCGGATAAAGTTGCAGGACCACTTCTGCGCTCGGCCCTTCCGGCTGGCTGGTTTATTGCTGATAAATCT
GGAGCCGGTGAGCGTGGGTCTCGCGGTATCATTGCAGCACTGGGGCCAGATGGTAAGCCCTCCCGTATCG
TAGTTATCTACACGACGGGGAGTCAGGCAACTATGGATGAACGAAATAGACAGATCGCTGAGATAGGTGC
CTCACTGATTAAGCATTGGTAACTGTCAGACCAAGTTTACTCATATATACTTTAGATTGATTTAAAACTT
CATTTTTAATTTAAAAGGATCTAGGTGAAGATCCTTTTTGATAATCTCATGACCAAAATCCCTTAACGTG
AGTTTTCGTTCCACTGAGCGTCAGACCCCGTAGAAAAGATCAAAGGATCTTCTTGAGATCCTTTTTTTCT
GCGCGTAATCTGCTGCTTGCAAACAAAAAAACCACCGCTACCAGCGGTGGTTTGTTTGCCGGATCAAGAG
CTACCAACTCTTTTTCCGAAGGTAACTGGCTTCAGCAGAGCGCAGATACCAAATACTGTTCTTCTAGTGT
AGCCGTAGTTAGGCCACCACTTCAAGAACTCTGTAGCACCGCCTACATACCTCGCTCTGCTAATCCTGTT
ACCAGTGGCTGCTGCCAGTGGCGATAAGTCGTGTCTTACCGGGTTGGACTCAAGACGATAGTTACCGGAT
AAGGCGCAGCGGTCGGGCTGAACGGGGGGTTCGTGCACACAGCCCAGCTTGGAGCGAACGACCTACACCG
AACTGAGATACCTACAGCGTGAGCTATGAGAAAGCGCCACGCTTCCCGAAGGGAGAAAGGCGGACAGGTA
TCCGGTAAGCGGCAGGGTCGGAACAGGAGAGCGCACGAGGGAGCTTCCAGGGGGAAACGCCTGGTATCTT
TATAGTCCTGTCGGGTTTCGCCACCTCTGACTTGAGCGTCGATTTTTGTGATGCTCGTCAGGGGGGCGGA
GCCTATGGAAAAACGCCAGCAACGCGGCCTTTTTACGGTTCCTGGCCTTTTGCTGGCCTTTTGCTCACAT
GTTCTTTCCTGCGTTATCCCCTGATTCTGTGGATAACCGTATTACCGCCTTTGAGTGAGCTGATACCGCT
CGCCGCAGCCGAACGACCGAGCGCAGCGAGTCAGTGAGCGAGGAAGCGGAAGAGCGCCTGATGCGGTATT
TTCTCCTTACGCATCTGTGCGGTATTTCACACCGCATATGGTGCACTCTCAGTACAATCTGCTCTGATGC
CGCATAGTTAAGCCAGTATACACTCCGCTATCGCTACGTGACTGGGTCATGGCTGCGCCCCGACACCCGC
CAACACCCGCTGACGCGCCCTGACGGGCTTGTCTGCTCCCGGCATCCGCTTACAGACAAGCTGTGACCGG
GTACCGAATTCGCGGCCGCATCTAGACTGTATATAAAACCAGTGGTTATATGTACAGACTAGACTGTATA
TAAAACCAGTGGTTATATGTACAGACTAGACTGTATATAAAACCAGTGGTTATATGTACAGACTAGACTG
TATATAAAACCAGTGGTTATATGTACAGACTAGA
Features (pLannotate 1.2.2; 14 found; start..end, strand, type, name):
     22..39      +  promoter       minP (fragment): minimal TATA-box promoter with low basal activity
     37..63      -  misc_feature   MCS (fragment): pUC18/19 multiple cloning site
     93..800     +  CDS            mNeonGreen: mNeonGreen is a basic (constitutively fluorescent) green/yellow fluorescent protein published in 2013, derived from Branchiostoma lanceolatum. It is reported to be a very rapidly-maturing monomer with moderate acid sensitivity.
    858..932     +  CDS            small t antigen (fragment): SV40 (simian virus 40) small t antigen
    934..999     +  intron         small t intron: SV40 (simian virus 40) small t antigen intron
   1129..1149    +  CDS            SV40 NLS: nuclear localization signal of SV40 (simian virus 40) large T antigen
   1468..1551    +  CDS            large T antigen (fragment): large T antigen from SV40 (simian virus 40)
   1574..1708    +  polyA_signal   SV40 poly(A) signal: SV40 polyadenylation signal
   1661..1981    -  CDS            VP1_POVLY (fragment): Experimental evidence at protein level: Swiss-Prot protein existence level 1. Forms an icosahedral capsid with a T=7 symmetry and a 40 nm diameter. The capsid is composed of 72 pentamers linked to each other by disulfide bonds and associated with VP2 or VP3 proteins. Interacts with a N-linked glycoprotein containing sialic acids on the cell surface to provide virion attachment to target cell. Once attached, the virion is internalized by endocytosis and traffics to the endoplasmic reticulum. Inside the endoplasmic reticulum, the protein folding machinery isomerizes VP1 interpentamer disulfide b
   2067..2171    +  promoter       AmpR promoter: bla
   2172..3032    +  CDS            AmpR: β-lactamase; bla; confers resistance to ampicillin, carbenicillin, and related antibiotics
   3203..3791    +  rep_origin     ori: high-copy-number ColE1/pMB1/pBR322/pUC origin of replication
   3977..4117    -  misc_feature   bom: basis of mobility region from pBR322
   4206..4226    +  misc_feature   BioBrick prefix: BioBrick prefix for parts that do not start with "ATG"
