[The description below was written by a language model from this plasmid's Addgene catalogue record and pLannotate feature annotations shown in this document.]
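Description:
pDN-LexAOx4-mNeonGreen is a small reporter plasmid of roughly 4.4 kb, built on the pDN100 backbone and designed for inducible expression of the green/yellow fluorescent protein mNeonGreen. The catalogue leaves the vector type unspecified, but the SV40-derived processing elements point to use by transfection into mammalian cells. It is maintained in E. coli as a high-copy plasmid through a ColE1/pUC-type origin and selected with ampicillin via the bla gene and its own promoter. A pBR322 bom region and a BioBrick prefix remnant are also annotated in the backbone.

According to the record, the expression unit consists of four copies of the LexA operator placed upstream of a minimal TATA-box promoter. The operator repeats themselves were not picked up by the automated annotation, which detects only a fragment of the minimal promoter and a short polylinker remnant just ahead of the mNeonGreen coding sequence. Because the minimal promoter has low basal activity, transcription should depend on a LexA DNA-binding domain fused or recruited to a transactivation domain, supplied from a separate construct. Downstream of the reporter lies a block of SV40 early-region sequence containing the small t antigen intron and the SV40 polyadenylation signal. The annotated small t, large T, NLS and VP1 fragments are most likely incidental parts of this block rather than expressed products.

The insert was introduced by Gateway cloning. The associated publication concerns light-controllable CAR T cells, so the plasmid plausibly serves as a fluorescent readout for testing LexA-based inducible gene-switch systems, although the record does not describe the activator.
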