Addgene plasmid #192604: pDN-LexAOx4-mNeonGreen
Purpose: Vector for inducible mNeonGreen expression with 4x LexA operator (LexAO)
Depositing lab: Yingxiao Wang. Depositing organization: University of California, San Diego (UCSD). Publication: Engineering light-controllable CAR T cells for cancer immunotherapy. Huang Z, Wu Y, Allen ME, Pan Y, Kyriakakis P, Lu S, Chang YJ, Wang X, Chien S, Wang Y. Sci Adv. 2020 Feb 19;6(8):eaay9209. doi: 10.1126/sciadv.aay9209. eCollection 2020 Feb. PubMed 32128416.
Backbone
  Vector backbone: pDN100
  Backbone size w/o insert (bp): 3651
  Total vector size (bp): 4362
  Vector type: Unspecified
Growth in bacteria
  Bacterial resistance: Ampicillin, 100 μg/mL
  Growth temperature: 37°C
  Growth strain: DH5alpha
  Growth instructions: None.
  Copy number: High Copy
Gene/Insert
  Gene/Insert name: mNeonGreen (alt name: mNG)
  Species: Synthetic
  Insert size (bp): 711
  Promoter: Minimal promoter
  Cloning method: Gateway Cloning
  Sequencing primers: 5′ ctcgagtccgagcggagactc; 3′ ccacagaagtaaggttccttc
Terms and licenses: Academic/Nonprofit Terms; Industry Terms: Not Available to Industry
How to cite: pDN-LexAOx4-mNeonGreen was a gift from Yingxiao Wang (Addgene plasmid # 192604 ; http://n2t.net/addgene:192604 ; RRID:Addgene_192604)
